Addgene plasmid #138809: pPD261 dsRedExpress2-ZF158
Purpose: Constitutive expression of dsRedExpress2-ZF158 under the CMV promoter.
Depositing lab: Joshua Leonard. Depositing organization: Northwestern University. Publication: The COMET toolkit for composing customizable genetic programs in mammalian cells. Donahue PS, Draut JW, Muldoon JJ, Edelstein HI, Bagheri N, Leonard JN. Nat Commun. 2020 Feb 7;11(1):779. doi: 10.1038/s41467-019-14147-5. PubMed 32034124.
Backbone
  Vector backbone: pPD005 pcDNA Golden Gate
  Vector type: Mammalian Expression, Synthetic Biology
Growth in bacteria
  Bacterial resistance: Ampicillin, 100 μg/mL
  Growth temperature: 37°C
  Growth strain: DH5alpha
  Copy number: High Copy
Gene/Insert
  Gene/Insert name: dsRedExpress2-ZF158
  Species: Synthetic
  Promoter: CMV
  Tag / fusion protein: 3xFlag (N terminal on insert)
  Cloning method: Restriction Enzyme; 5′ cloning site NheI (not destroyed); 3′ cloning site NotI (not destroyed)
  Sequencing primers: 5′ CGCAAATGGGCGGTAGGCGTG; 3′ TAGAAGGCACAGTCGAGG
Terms and licenses: Academic/Nonprofit Terms; Industry Terms: Not Available to Industry
Depositor comments: Leonard Lab plasmid reference number: L1348
How to cite: pPD261 dsRedExpress2-ZF158 was a gift from Joshua Leonard (Addgene plasmid # 138809 ; http://n2t.net/addgene:138809 ; RRID:Addgene_138809)
