[The description below was written by a language model from this plasmid's Addgene catalogue record and pLannotate feature annotations shown in this document.]
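Description:
pPD261 dsRedExpress2-ZF158 is a mammalian expression plasmid built on pPD005, a pcDNA-derived backbone adapted for Golden Gate assembly, and belongs to the COMET toolkit of parts for composing synthetic genetic programs in mammalian cells. It is maintained in E. coli as a high-copy plasmid through a ColE1/pUC-type origin and selected with ampicillin via the β-lactamase gene and its native promoter. An f1 phage origin is also present. The table shows an SV40 early promoter and SV40 poly(A) signal flanking only a short fragment of a bleomycin-resistance (ble) gene, so there appears to be no intact mammalian selection marker. This fits use by transient transfection, although the record does not say so explicitly. Small lac promoter/operator, lacI, bom and HIV-1 LTR-like fragments are backbone remnants or annotation matches with no evident functional role.

The payload sits between retained NheI and NotI sites and is driven constitutively by the human CMV immediate-early enhancer and promoter, with a bGH polyadenylation signal terminating the transcript. A T7 promoter lies just upstream of the coding region. The synthetic open reading frame begins with an N-terminal 3xFLAG epitope (only partly recognised by the annotation), followed by the rapidly maturing red-orange fluorescent protein DsRed-Express2, fused to ZF158. The automated table leaves the stretch between DsRed-Express2 and the poly(A) signal unannotated, which is presumably where ZF158 lies. By its name and toolkit context, ZF158 is presumably a zinc-finger DNA-binding domain. No transcriptional activation domain is listed. The record does not state the fusion's intended role beyond constitutive expression, but the protein can be followed both by fluorescence and by its FLAG tag.
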