Features (pLannotate 1.2.2; 21 found; start..end, strand, type, name):
     28..80      -  misc_feature   bom (fragment): basis of mobility region from pBR322
    235..614     +  enhancer       CMV enhancer: human cytomegalovirus immediate early enhancer
    615..818     +  promoter       CMV promoter: human cytomegalovirus (CMV) immediate early promoter
    814..847     +  LTR            5' LTR (truncated) (fragment): truncated 5' long terminal repeat (LTR) from HIV-1
    863..881     +  promoter       T7 promoter: promoter for bacteriophage T7 RNA polymerase
    952..975     +  CDS            3xFLAG (fragment): three tandem FLAG® epitope tags
   1045..1719    +  CDS            DsRed-Express2: DsRed-Express2 is a basic (constitutively fluorescent) orange fluorescent protein published in 2008, derived from Discosoma sp.. It is reported to be a rapidly-maturing protein.
   2082..2193    +  polyA_signal   bGH poly(A) signal: bovine growth hormone polyadenylation signal
   2310..2331    +  promoter       SV40 promoter (fragment): SV40 enhancer and early promoter
   2352..2780    +  rep_origin     f1 ori (sequence partly withheld): f1 bacteriophage origin of replication; arrow indicates direction of (+) strand synthesis
   2785..2807    +  promoter       SV40 promoter (fragment): SV40 enhancer and early promoter
   2808..2999    +  promoter       SV40 promoter: SV40 early promoter
   3026..3124    +  CDS            ble (fragment): BLE_KLEPN - Experimental evidence at protein level: Swiss-Prot protein existence level 1. Binding protein with a strong affinity to the bleomycin family of antibiotics. Binds to CL990; an antimitotic-antibiotic compound. From Klebsiella pneumoniae.
   3119..3240    +  polyA_signal   SV40 poly(A) signal: SV40 polyadenylation signal
   3313..3329    -  protein_bind   lac operator: The lac repressor binds to the lac operator to inhibit transcription in E. coli. This inhibition can be relieved by adding lactose or isopropyl-β-D-thiogalactopyranoside (IPTG). lac repressor encoded by lacI
   3337..3367    -  promoter       lac promoter: promoter for the E. coli lac operon
   3382..3403    -  protein_bind   CAP binding site: CAP binding activates transcription in the presence of cAMP. E. coli catabolite activator protein
   3416..3508    -  CDS            lacI (fragment): lac repressor; lacI; The lac repressor binds to the lac operator to inhibit transcription in E. coli. This inhibition can be relieved by adding lactose or isopropyl-β-D-thiogalactopyranoside (IPTG).
   3691..4279    -  rep_origin     ori: high-copy-number ColE1/pMB1/pBR322/pUC origin of replication
   4450..5310    -  CDS            AmpR: β-lactamase; bla; confers resistance to ampicillin, carbenicillin, and related antibiotics
   5311..5415    -  promoter       AmpR promoter: bla
>Addgene plasmid #138809 | pPD261 dsRedExpress2-ZF158 | addgene full sequence | sequence record 320931 | Addgene NGS Result
GACGGATCGGGAGATCTCCCGATCCCCTATGGTGCACTCTCAGTACAATCTGCTCTGATGCCGCATAGTT
AAGCCAGTATCTGCTCCCTGCTTGTGTGTTGGAGGTCGCTGAGTAGTGCGCGAGCAAAATTTAAGCTACA
ACAAGGCAAGGCTTGACCGACAATTGCATGAAGAATCTGCTTAGGGTTAGGCGTTTTGCGCTGCTTCGCG
ATGTACGGGCCAGATATACGCGTTGACATTGATTATTGACTAGTTATTAATAGTAATCAATTACGGGGTC
ATTAGTTCATAGCCCATATATGGAGTTCCGCGTTACATAACTTACGGTAAATGGCCCGCCTGGCTGACCG
CCCAACGACCCCCGCCCATTGACGTCAATAATGACGTATGTTCCCATAGTAACGCCAATAGGGACTTTCC
ATTGACGTCAATGGGTGGAGTATTTACGGTAAACTGCCCACTTGGCAGTACATCAAGTGTATCATATGCC
AAGTACGCCCCCTATTGACGTCAATGACGGTAAATGGCCCGCCTGGCATTATGCCCAGTACATGACCTTA
TGGGACTTTCCTACTTGGCAGTACATCTACGTATTAGTCATCGCTATTACCATGGTGATGCGGTTTTGGC
AGTACATCAATGGGCGTGGATAGCGGTTTGACTCACGGGGATTTCCAAGTCTCCACCCCATTGACGTCAA
TGGGAGTTTGTTTTGGCACCAAAATCAACGGGACTTTCCAAAATGTCGTAACAACTCCGCCCCATTGACG
CAAATGGGCGGTAGGCGTGTACGGTGGGAGGTCTATATAAGCAGAGCTCTCTGGCTAACTAGAGAACCCA
CTGCTTACTGGCTTATCGAAATTAATACGACTCACTATAGGGAGTCCCAAGCTGGCTAGCGCCACCATGG
ATTATAAGGATCACGATGGCGACTACAAGGACCACGATATTGACTACAAAGACGATGACGATAAAATGGC
TCCTAAGAAAAAGCGCAAAGTCGGTATCCATGGCGTTCCCGGATCAGGCTCCGGAAGTGGCTCCATGGAT
AGCACTGAGAACGTCATCAAGCCCTTCATGCGCTTCAAGGTGCACATGGAGGGCTCCGTGAACGGCCACG
AGTTCGAGATCGAGGGCGAGGGCGAGGGCAAGCCCTACGAGGGCACCCAGACCGCCAAGCTCCAGGTGAC
CAAGGGCGGCCCCCTGCCCTTCGCCTGGGACATCCTGTCCCCCCAGTTCCAGTACGGCTCCAAGGTGTAC
GTGAAGCACCCCGCCGACATCCCCGACTACAAGAAGCTGTCCTTCCCCGAGGGCTTCAAGTGGGAGCGCG
TGATGAACTTCGAGGACGGCGGCGTGGTGACCGTGACCCAGGACTCCTCCCTCCAGGACGGCACCTTCAT
CTACCACGTGAAGTTCATCGGCGTGAACTTCCCCTCCGACGGCCCCGTAATGCAGAAGAAAACTCTGGGC
TGGGAGCCCTCCACCGAGCGCCTGTACCCCCGCGACGGCGTGCTGAAGGGCGAGATCCACAAGGCGCTGA
AGCTGAAGGGCGGCGGCCACTACCTGGTGGAGTTCAAGTCAATCTACATGGCCAAGAAGCCCGTGAAGCT
GCCCGGCTACTACTACGTGGACTCCAAGCTGGACATCACCTCCCACAACGAGGACTACACCGTGGTGGAG
CAGTACGAGCGCGCCGAGGCCCGCCACCACCTGTTCCAGTCTGGTTCTGGTTCTGGTTCAGGATCCGGTA
CCGGTGGAGCTAGACCCGGGGAGCGCCCCTTCCAGTGTCGCATTTGCATGCGGAACTTTTCGGATAAAAC
TAAATTGAGAGTTCATACCCGTACTCATACCGGTGAAAAACCGTTTCAGTGTCGGATCTGTATGCGAAAT
TTCTCCGTTAGACATAATTTGACTAGACATCTACGTACGCACACCGGCGAGAAGCCATTCCAATGCCGAA
TATGCATGCGCAACTTCAGTCAATCTACTTCTTTGCAAAGACACCTAAAAACCCACCTGAGAGGATCTTA
AGCGGCCGCTCGAGTCTAGAGGGCCCGTTTAAACCCGCTGATCAGCCTCGACTGTGCCTTCTAGTTGCCA
GCCATCTGTTGTTTGCCCCTCCCCCGTGCCTTCCTTGACCCTGGAAGGTGCCACTCCCACTGTCCTTTCC
TAATAAAATGAGGAAATTGCATCGCATTGTCTGAGTAGGTGTCATTCTATTCTGGGGGGTGGGGTGGGGC
AGGACAGCAAGGGGGAGGATTGGGAAGTCAATAGCAGGCATGCTGGGGATGCGGTGGGCTCTATGGCTTC
TGAGGCGGAAAGAACCAGCTGGGGCTCTAGGGGGTATCCCC
[124 nt withheld, positions 2352-2475]
C
[91 nt withheld, positions 2477-2567]
A
[49 nt withheld, positions 2569-2617]
CCTTTGACGTTGGAGTCCACGTTCTTT
[37 nt withheld, positions 2645-2681]
ACCCTATCTCGGTCTATTCTTTTGATTTATAAGGGATTTTGCCGATTTCGGCCTATTGGTTAAAAAATGA
GCTGATTTAACAAAAATTTAACGCGAATTAATTCTGTGGAATGTGTGTCAGTTAGGCTCAATTAGTCAGC
AACCATAGTCCCGCCCCTAACTCCGCCCATCCCGCCCCTAACTCCGCCCAGTTCCGCCCATTCTCCGCCC
CATGGCTGACTAATTTTTTTTATTTATGCAGAGGCCGAGGCCGCCTCTGCCTCTGAGCTATTCCAGAAGT
AGTGAGGAGGCTTTTTTGGAGGCCTAGGCTTTTGCAAAAAGCTCCCGGGAGCTTGTATATCCATTTTCGG
AGGTTGGGCTTCGGAATCGTTTTCCGGGACGCCGGCTGGATGATCCTCCAGCGCGGGGATCTCATGCTGG
AGTTCTTCGCCCACCCCAACTTGTTTATTGCAGCTTATAATGGTTACAAATAAAGCAATAGCATCACAAA
TTTCACAAATAAAGCATTTTTTTCACTGCATTCTAGTTGTGGTTTGTCCAAACTCATCAATGTATCTTAT
CATGTCTGTATACCGTCGACCTCTAGCTAGAGCTTGGCGTAATCATGGTCATAGCTGTTTCCTGTGTGAA
ATTGTTATCCGCTCACAATTCCACACAACATACGAGCCGGAAGCATAAAGTGTAAAGCCTGGGGTGCCTA
ATGAGTGAGCTAACTCACATTAATTGCGTTGCGCTCACTGCCCGCTTTCCAGTCGGGAAACCTGTCGTGC
CAGCTGCATTAATGAATCGGCCAACGCGCGGGGAGAGGCGGTTTGCGTATTGGGCGCTCTTCCGCTTCCT
CGCTCACTGACTCGCTGCGCTCGGTCGTTCGGCTGCGGCGAGCGGTATCAGCTCACTCAAAGGCGGTAAT
ACGGTTATCCACAGAATCAGGGGATAACGCAGGAAAGAACATGTGAGCAAAAGGCCAGCAAAAGGCCAGG
AACCGTAAAAAGGCCGCGTTGCTGGCGTTTTTCCATAGGCTCCGCCCCCCTGACGAGCATCACAAAAATC
GACGCTCAAGTCAGAGGTGGCGAAACCCGACAGGACTATAAAGATACCAGGCGTTTCCCCCTGGAAGCTC
CCTCGTGCGCTCTCCTGTTCCGACCCTGCCGCTTACCGGATACCTGTCCGCCTTTCTCCCTTCGGGAAGC
GTGGCGCTTTCTCATAGCTCACGCTGTAGGTATCTCAGTTCGGTGTAGGTCGTTCGCTCCAAGCTGGGCT
GTGTGCACGAACCCCCCGTTCAGCCCGACCGCTGCGCCTTATCCGGTAACTATCGTCTTGAGTCCAACCC
GGTAAGACACGACTTATCGCCACTGGCAGCAGCCACTGGTAACAGGATTAGCAGAGCGAGGTATGTAGGC
GGTGCTACAGAGTTCTTGAAGTGGTGGCCTAACTACGGCTACACTAGAAGAACAGTATTTGGTATCTGCG
CTCTGCTGAAGCCAGTTACCTTCGGAAAAAGAGTTGGTAGCTCTTGATCCGGCAAACAAACCACCGCTGG
TAGCGGTGGTTTTTTTGTTTGCAAGCAGCAGATTACGCGCAGAAAAAAAGGATCTCAAGAAGATCCTTTG
ATCTTTTCTACGGGGTCTGACGCTCAGTGGAACGAAAACTCACGTTAAGGGATTTTGGTCATGAGATTAT
CAAAAAGGATCTTCACCTAGATCCTTTTAAATTAAAAATGAAGTTTTAAATCAATCTAAAGTATATATGA
GTAAACTTGGTCTGACAGTTACCAATGCTTAATCAGTGAGGCACCTATCTCAGCGATCTGTCTATTTCGT
TCATCCATAGTTGCCTGACTCCCCGTCGTGTAGATAACTACGATACGGGAGGGCTTACCATCTGGCCCCA
GTGCTGCAATGATACCGCGAGATCCACGCTCACCGGCTCCAGATTTATCAGCAATAAACCAGCCAGCCGG
AAGGGCCGAGCGCAGAAGTGGTCCTGCAACTTTATCCGCCTCCATCCAGTCTATTAATTGTTGCCGGGAA
GCTAGAGTAAGTAGTTCGCCAGTTAATAGTTTGCGCAACGTTGTTGCCATTGCTACAGGCATCGTGGTGT
CACGCTCGTCGTTTGGTATGGCTTCATTCAGCTCCGGTTCCCAACGATCAAGGCGAGTTACATGATCCCC
CATGTTGTGCAAAAAAGCGGTTAGCTCCTTCGGTCCTCCGATCGTTGTCAGAAGTAAGTTGGCCGCAGTG
TTATCACTCATGGTTATGGCAGCACTGCATAATTCTCTTACTGTCATGCCATCCGTAAGATGCTTTTCTG
TGACTGGTGAGTACTCAACCAAGTCATTCTGAGAATAGTGTATGCGGCGACCGAGTTGCTCTTGCCCGGC
GTCAATACGGGATAATACCGCGCCACATAGCAGAACTTTAAAAGTGCTCATCATTGGAAAACGTTCTTCG
GGGCGAAAACTCTCAAGGATCTTACCGCTGTTGAGATCCAGTTCGATGTAACCCACTCGTGCACCCAACT
GATCTTCAGCATCTTTTACTTTCACCAGCGTTTCTGGGTGAGCAAAAACAGGAAGGCAAAATGCCGCAAA
AAAGGGAATAAGGGCGACACGGAAATGTTGAATACTCATACTCTTCCTTTTTCAATATTATTGAAGCATT
TATCAGGGTTATTGTCTCATGAGCGGATACATATTTGAATGTATTTAGAAAAATAAACAAATAGGGGTTC
CGCGCACATTTCCCCGAAAAGTGCCACCTGACGTC
