>Addgene plasmid #138809 | pPD261 dsRedExpress2-ZF158 | depositor partial sequence | sequence record 268285 | dsRedExpress2-ZF158 gene
ATGGATTATAAGGATCACGATGGCGACTACAAGGACCACGATATTGACTACAAAGACGATGACGATAAAA
TGGCTCCTAAGAAAAAGCGCAAAGTCGGTATCCATGGCGTTCCCGGATCAGGCTCCGGAAGTGGCTCCAT
GGATAGCACTGAGAACGTCATCAAGCCCTTCATGCGCTTCAAGGTGCACATGGAGGGCTCCGTGAACGGC
CACGAGTTCGAGATCGAGGGCGAGGGCGAGGGCAAGCCCTACGAGGGCACCCAGACCGCCAAGCTCCAGG
TGACCAAGGGCGGCCCCCTGCCCTTCGCCTGGGACATCCTGTCCCCCCAGTTCCAGTACGGCTCCAAGGT
GTACGTGAAGCACCCCGCCGACATCCCCGACTACAAGAAGCTGTCCTTCCCCGAGGGCTTCAAGTGGGAG
CGCGTGATGAACTTCGAGGACGGCGGCGTGGTGACCGTGACCCAGGACTCCTCCCTCCAGGACGGCACCT
TCATCTACCACGTGAAGTTCATCGGCGTGAACTTCCCCTCCGACGGCCCCGTAATGCAGAAGAAAACTCT
GGGCTGGGAGCCCTCCACCGAGCGCCTGTACCCCCGCGACGGCGTGCTGAAGGGCGAGATCCACAAGGCG
CTGAAGCTGAAGGGCGGCGGCCACTACCTGGTGGAGTTCAAGTCAATCTACATGGCCAAGAAGCCCGTGA
AGCTGCCCGGCTACTACTACGTGGACTCCAAGCTGGACATCACCTCCCACAACGAGGACTACACCGTGGT
GGAGCAGTACGAGCGCGCCGAGGCCCGCCACCACCTGTTCCAGTCTGGTTCTGGTTCTGGTTCAGGATCC
GGTACCGGTGGAGCTAGACCCGGGGAGCGCCCCTTCCAGTGTCGCATTTGCATGCGGAACTTTTCGGATA
AAACTAAATTGAGAGTTCATACCCGTACTCATACCGGTGAAAAACCGTTTCAGTGTCGGATCTGTATGCG
AAATTTCTCCGTTAGACATAATTTGACTAGACATCTACGTACGCACACCGGCGAGAAGCCATTCCAATGC
CGAATATGCATGCGCAACTTCAGTCAATCTACTTCTTTGCAAAGACACCTAAAAACCCACCTGAGAGGAT
CTTAA
